>Addgene plasmid #34700 | GST-PRMT6 | addgene partial sequence | sequence record 42733 | pGEX-5 5'-GGGCTGGCAAGCCACGTTTGGTG-3'
TGGAGTTCTGTTCCNGGGGCCCCTGGGNTCCATGTCGCAGCCCAAGAAAAGAAAGCTTGAGTCGGGGGGC
GGCGGCGAAGGAGGGGAGGGAACTGAAGAGGAAGATGGCGCGGAGCGGGAGGCGGCCCTGGAGCGACCCC
GGAGGACTAAGCGGGAACGGGACCAGCTGTACTACGAGTGCTACTCGGACGTTTCGGTCCACGAGGAGAT
GATCGCGGACCGCGTCCGCACCGATGCCTACCGCCTGGGTATCCTTCGGAACTGGGCAGCACTGCGAGGC
AAGACGGTACTGGACGTGGGCGCGGGCACCGGCATTCTGAGCATCTTCTGTGCCCAGGCCGGGGCCCGGC
GCGTGTACGCGGTAGAGGCCAGCGCCATCTGGCAACAGGCCCGGGAGGTGGTGCGGTTCAACGGGCTGGA
GGACCGGGTGCACGTCCTGCCGGGACCAGTGGAGACTGTAGAGTTGCCGGAACAGGTGGATGCCATCGTG
AGCGAGTGGATGGGCTACGGACTCCTGCACGAGTCCATGCTGAGCTCCGTCCTCCACGCGCGAACCAAGT
GGCTGAAGGAGGGCGGTCTTCTCCTGCCGGCCTCCGCCGAGCTCTTCATAGCCCCCATCAGCGACCAGAT
GCTGGAATGGCGCCTGGGCTTCTGGAGCCAGGTGAAGCAGCACTATGGTGTGGACATGAGCTGCCTGGAG
GGCTTCGCCACGCGCTGTCTCATGGGCCACTCGGAGATCGTTGTGCAGGGATTGTCCGGCGAGGACGTGC
TGGCCCGGCCGCAGCGCTTTGCTCAGCTAGAGCTCTCCCGCGCCGGCTTGGAGCA
