[The description below was written by a language model from this plasmid's Addgene catalogue record.]
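Description:
GST-PRMT6 is a bacterial expression plasmid built on the pGEX-6P1 backbone (about 4.9 kb without insert) for producing human protein arginine N-methyltransferase 6 (PRMT6) as a glutathione S-transferase fusion in E. coli. The record lists the insert name as "PMRT6", which appears to be a typographical variant of PRMT6, consistent with the plasmid name. The human coding sequence was inserted by restriction cloning between the BamHI and EcoRI sites of the polylinker, both of which remain intact, placing it in frame downstream of the backbone-encoded N-terminal GST tag. The plasmid is maintained at high copy number in standard cloning strains and is selected with ampicillin.

Expression is driven by the tac promoter, a hybrid trp/lac promoter that gives strong, IPTG-inducible transcription in E. coli. The GST moiety allows one-step affinity capture of the fusion protein on glutathione resin. Vectors of the pGEX-6P series are generally designed with a PreScission protease recognition site between GST and the cloning site so the tag can be removed, although this element is not itemised in the record. The insert size is not stated and no feature table is supplied, so finer details of the construct cannot be confirmed here.

The associated work characterised PRMT6 as a novel nuclear human arginine methyltransferase with distinctive substrate specificity. This construct is therefore suited to producing recombinant enzyme for in vitro methylation assays, substrate profiling, GST pull-downs and related biochemical studies.
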