Addgene plasmid #34700: GST-PRMT6
Depositing lab: Steven Clarke. Depositing organization: University of California, Los Angeles (UCLA). Publication: The novel human protein arginine N-methyltransferase PRMT6 is a nuclear enzyme displaying unique substrate specificity. Frankel A, Yadav N, Lee J, Branscombe TL, Clarke S, Bedford MT. J Biol Chem. 2002 Feb 1;277(5):3537-43. Epub 2001 Nov 27. 10.1074/jbc.M108786200 PubMed 11724789.
Backbone
  Vector backbone: pGEX-6P1
  Backbone manufacturer: Amersham
  Backbone size w/o insert (bp): 4900
  Vector type: Bacterial Expression
Growth in bacteria
  Bacterial resistance: Ampicillin, 100 μg/mL
  Growth temperature: 37°C
  Growth strain: DH5alpha
  Copy number: High Copy
Gene/Insert
  Gene/Insert name: PMRT6
  Species: H. sapiens (human)
  Promoter: tac
  Tag / fusion protein: GST (N terminal on backbone)
  Cloning method: Restriction Enzyme; 5′ cloning site BamHI (not destroyed); 3′ cloning site EcoRI (not destroyed)
  Sequencing primers: 5′ pGEX 3'
Terms and licenses: Academic/Nonprofit Terms; Industry Terms: Not Available to Industry
How to cite: GST-PRMT6 was a gift from Steven Clarke (Addgene plasmid # 34700 ; http://n2t.net/addgene:34700 ; RRID:Addgene_34700)
